>Addgene plasmid #160934 | plIVMD156 | addgene full sequence | sequence record 317201 | Addgene NGS Result
TTATTTTTTGCTTTTTCTCTTGAGGTCACATGATCGCAAAATGGCAAATGGCACGTGAAGCTGTCGATAT
TGGGGAACTGTGGTGGTTGGCAAATGACTAATTAAGTTAGTCAAGGCGCCATCCTCATGAAAACTGTGTA
ACATAATAACCGAAGTGTCGAAAAGGTGGCACCTTGTCCAATTGAACACGCTCGATGAAAAAAATAAGAT
ATATATAAGGTTAAGTAAAGCGTCTGTTAGAAAGGAAGTTTTTCCTTTTTCTTGCTCTCTTGTCTTTTCA
TCTACTATTTCCTTCGTGTAATACAGGGTCGTCAGATACATAGATACAATTCTATTACCCCCATCCATAC
TCTAGAATGCTAGCCGTTAAAATGGCTTCTAACTTTACTCAGTTCGTTCTCGTCGACAATGGCGGAACTG
GCGACGTGACTGTCGCCCCAAGCAACTTCGCTAACGGGATCGCTGAATGGATCAGCTCTAACTCGCGTTC
ACAGGCTTACAAAGTAACCTGTAGCGTTCGTCAGAGCTCTGCGCAGAATCGCAAATACACCATCAAAGTC
GAGGTGCCTAAAGGCGCCTGGCGTTCGTACTTAAATATGGAACTAACCATTCCAATTTTCGCCACGAATT
CCGACTGCGAGCTTATTGTTAAGGCAATGCAAGGTCTCCTAAAAGATGGAAACCCGATTCCCTCAGCAAT
CGCAGCAAACTCCGGCATCTACGCGGATCCACCGGTCGCCACCACAAGTTTGTACAAAAAAGCTGAACGA
GAAACGTAAAATGATATAAATATCAATATATTAAATTAGATTTTGCATAAAAAACAGACTACATAATACT
GTAAAACACAACATATCCAGTCGCTATGGCGGCCGCATTAGGCACCCCAGGCTTTACACTTTATGCTTCC
GGCTCGTATAATGTGTGGATTTTGAGTTAGGATCCGTCGGGATTTTCAGGAGCTAAGGAAGCTAAAATGG
AGAAAAAAATCACTGGATATACCACCGTTGATATATCCCAATGGCATCGTAAAGAACATTTTGAGGCATT
TCAGTCAGTTGCTCAATGTACCTATAACCAGACCGTTCAGCTGGATATTACGGCCTTTTTAAAGACCGTA
AAGAAAAATAAGCACAAGTTTTATCCGGCCTTTATTCACATTCTTGCCCGCCTGATGAATGCTCATCCGG
AATTCCGTATGGCAATGAAAGACGGTGAGCTGGTGATATGGGATAGTGTTCACCCTTGTTACACCGTTTT
CCATGAGCAAACTGAAACGTTTTCATCGCTCTGGAGTGAATACCACGACGATTTCCGGCAGTTTCTACAC
ATATATTCGCAAGATGCGGCGTGTTACGGTGAAAACCTGGCCTATTTCCCTAAAGGGTTTATTGAGAATA
TGTTTTTCGTCTCAGCCAATCCCTGGGTGAGTTTCACCAGTTTTGATTTAAACGTGGCCAATATGGACAA
CTTCTTCGCCCCCGTTTTCACCATGGGCAAATATTATACGCAAGGCGACAAGGTGCTGATGCCGCTGGCG
ATTCAGGTTCATCATGCCGTTTGTGATGGCTTCCATGTCGGCAGAATGCTTAATGAATTACAACAGTACT
GCGATGAGTGGCAGGCGGGGCGTAATCTAGAGGATCCGGCTTACTAAAAGCCAGATAACAGTATGCGTAT
TTGCGCGCTGATTTTTGCGGTATAAGAATATATACTGATATGTATACCCGAAGTATGTCAAAAAGAGGTA
TGCTATGAAGCAGCGTATTACAGTGACAGTTGACAGCGACAGCTATCAGTTGCTCAAGGCATATATGATG
TCAATATCTCCGGTCTGGTAAGCACAACCATGCAGAATGAAGCCCGTCGTCTGCGTGCCGAACGCTGGAA
AGCGGAAAATCAGGAAGGGATGGCTGAGGTCGCCCGGTTTATTGAAATGAACGGCTCTTTTGCTGACGAG
AACAGGGGCTGGTGAAATGCAGTTTAAGGTTTACACCTATAAAAGAGAGAGCCGTTATCGTCTGTTTGTG
GATGTACAGAGTGATATTATTGACACGCCCGGGCGACGGATGGTGATCCCCCTGGCCAGTGCACGTCTGC
TGTCAGATAAAGTCCCCCGTGAACTTTACCCGGTGGTGCATATCGGGGATGAAAGCTGGCGCATGATGAC
CACCGATATGGCCAGTGTGCCGGTCTCCGTTATCGGGGAAGAAGTGGCTGATCTCAGCCACCGCGAAAAT
GACATCAAAAACGCCATTAACCTGATGTTCTGGGGAATATAAATGTCAGGCTCCCTTATACACAGCCAGT
CTGCAGGTCGACCATAGTGACTGGATATGTTGTGTTTTACAGTATTATGTAGTCTGTTTTTTATGCAAAA
TCTAATTTAATATATTGATATTTATATCATTTTACGTTTCTCGTTCAGCTTTCTTGTACAAAGTGGTTTC
AAGAGGGCCCTTCGAACATCATCACCATCACCATTAAATCGATACCGTCGACGATCCTACGGTACTTATT
GCCAAGAAAGCACGAGCATCAGCCGTGCCTCCAGGTCGAATCTTCAAACTCGAGTCATGTAATTAGTTAT
GTCACGCTTACATTCACGCCCTCCCCCCACATCCGCTCTAACCGAAAAGGAAGGAGTTAGACAACCTGAA
GTCTAGGTCCCTATTTATTTTTTTATAGTTATGTTAGTATTAAGAACGTTATTTATATTTCAAATTTTTC
TTTTTTTTCTGTACAGACGCGTGTACGCATGTAACATTATACTGAAAACCTTGCTTGAGAAGGTTTTGGG
ACGCTCGAAGGCTTTAATTTGCGGCCGGTACCCAATTCGCCCTATAGTGAGTCGTATTACGCGCGCTCAC
TGGCCGTCGTTTTACAACGTCGTGACTGGGAAAACCCTGGCGTTACCCAACTTAATCGCCTTGCAGCACA
TCCCCCTTTCGCCAGCTGGCGTAATAGCGAAGAGGCCCGCACCGATCGCCCTTCCCAACAGTTGCGCAGC
CTGAATGGCGAATGG
[124 nt withheld, positions 3026-3149]
C
[91 nt withheld, positions 3151-3241]
A
[49 nt withheld, positions 3243-3291]
CCTTTGACGTTGGAGTCCACGTTCTTT
[37 nt withheld, positions 3319-3355]
ACCCTATCTCGGTCTATTCTTTTGATTTATAAGGGATTTTGCCGATTTCGGCCTATTGGTTAAAAAATGA
GCTGATTTAACAAAAATTTAACGCGAATTTTAACAAAATATTAACGCTTACAATTTCCTGATGCGGTATT
TTCTCCTTACGCATCTGTGCGGTATTTCACACCGCATAGGGTAATAACTGATATAATTAAATTGAAGCTC
TAATTTGTGAGTTTAGTATACATGCATTTACTTATAATACAGTTTTTTAGTTTTGCTGGCCGCATCTTCT
CAAATATGCTTCCCAGCCTGCTTTTCTGTAACGTTCACCCTCTACCTTAGCATCCCTTCCCTTTGCAAAT
AGTCCTCTTCCAACAATAATAATGTCAGATCCTGTAGAGACCACATCATCCACGGTTCTATACTGTTGAC
CCAATGCGTCTCCCTTGTCATCTAAACCCACACCGGGTGTCATAATCAACCAATCGTAACCTTCATCTCT
TCCACCCATGTCTCTTTGAGCAATAAAGCCGATAACAAAATCTTTGTCGCTCTTCGCAATGTCAACAGTA
CCCTTAGTATATTCTCCAGTAGATAGGGAGCCCTTGCATGACAATTCTGCTAACATCAAAAGGCCTCTAG
GTTCCTTTGTTACTTCTTCTGCCGCCTGCTTCAAACCGCTAACAATACCTGGGCCCACCACACCGTGTGC
ATTCGTAATGTCTGCCCATTCTGCTATTCTGTATACACCCGCAGAGTACTGCAATTTGACTGTATTACCA
ATGTCAGCAAATTTTCTGTCTTCGAAGAGTAAAAAATTGTACTTGGCGGATAATGCCTTTAGCGGCTTAA
CTGTGCCCTCCATGGAAAAATCAGTCAAGATATCCACATGTGTTTTTAGTAAACAAATTTTGGGACCTAA
TGCTTCAACTAACTCCAGTAATTCCTTGGTGGTACGAACATCCAATGAAGCACACAAGTTTGTTTGCTTT
TCGTGCATGATATTAAATAGCTTGGCAGCAACAGGACTAGGATGAGTAGCAGCACGTTCCTTATATGTAG
CTTTCGACATGATTTATCTTCGTTTCCTGCAGGTTTTTGTTCTGTGCAGTTGGGTTAAGAATACTGGGCA
ATTTCATGTTTCTTCAACACTACATATGCGTATATATACCAATCTAAGTCTGTGCTCCTTCCTTCGTTCT
TCCTTCTGTTCGGAGATTACCGAATCAAAAAAATTTCAAGGAAACCGAAATCAAAAAAAAGAATAAAAAA
AAAATGATGAATTGAAAAGGTGGTATGGTGCACTCTCAGTACAATCTGCTCTGATGCCGCATAGTTAAGC
CAGCCCCGACACCCGCCAACACCCGCTGACGCGCCCTGACGGGCTTGTCTGCTCCCGGCATCCGCTTACA
GACAAGCTGTGACCGTCTCCGGGAGCTGCATGTGTCAGAGGTTTTCACCGTCATCACCGAAACGCGCGAG
ACGAAAGGGCCTCGTGATACGCCTATTTTTATAGGTTAATGTCATGATAATAATGGTTTCTTAGACGGAT
CGCTTGCCTGTAACTTACACGCGCCTCGTATCTTTTAATGATGGAATAATTTGGGAATTTACTCTGTGTT
TATTTATTTTTATGTTTTGTATTTGGATTTTAGAAAGTAAATAAAGAAGGTAGAAGAGTTACGGAATGAA
GAAAAAAAAATAAACAAAGGTTTAAAAAATTTCAACAAAAAGCGTACTTTACATATATATTTATTAGACA
AGAAAAGCAGATTAAATAGATATACATTCGATTAACGATAAGTAAAATGTAAAATCACAGGATTTTCGTG
TGTGGTCTTCTACACAGACAAGATGAAACAATTCGGCATTAATACCTGAGAGCAGGAAGAGCAAGATAAA
AGGTAGTATTTGTTGGCGATCCCCCTAGAGTCTTTTACATCTTCGGAAAACAAAAACTATTTTTTCTTTA
ATTTCTTTTTTTACTTTCTATTTTTAATTTATATATTTATATTAAAAAATTTAAATTATAATTATTTTTA
TAGCACGTGATGAAAAGGACCCAGGTGGCACTTTTCGGGGAAATGTGCGCGGAACCCCTATTTGTTTATT
TTTCTAAATACATTCAAATATGTATCCGCTCATGAGACAATAACCCTGATAAATGCTTCAATAATATTGA
AAAAGGAAGAGTATGAGTATTCAACATTTCCGTGTCGCCCTTATTCCCTTTTTTGCGGCATTTTGCCTTC
CTGTTTTTGCTCACCCAGAAACGCTGGTGAAAGTAAAAGATGCTGAAGATCAGTTGGGTGCACGAGTGGG
TTACATCGAACTGGATCTCAACAGCGGTAAGATCCTTGAGAGTTTTCGCCCCGAAGAACGTTTTCCAATG
ATGAGCACTTTTAAAGTTCTGCTATGTGGCGCGGTATTATCCCGTATTGACGCCGGGCAAGAGCAACTCG
GTCGCCGCATACACTATTCTCAGAATGACTTGGTTGAGTACTCACCAGTCACAGAAAAGCATCTTACGGA
TGGCATGACAGTAAGAGAATTATGCAGTGCTGCCATAACCATGAGTGATAACACTGCGGCCAACTTACTT
CTGACAACGATCGGAGGACCGAAGGAGCTAACCGCTTTTTTGCACAACATGGGGGATCATGTAACTCGCC
TTGATCGTTGGGAACCGGAGCTGAATGAAGCCATACCAAACGACGAGCGTGACACCACGATGCCTGTAGC
AATGGCAACAACGTTGCGCAAACTATTAACTGGCGAACTACTTACTCTAGCTTCCCGGCAACAATTAATA
GACTGGATGGAGGCGGATAAAGTTGCAGGACCACTTCTGCGCTCGGCCCTTCCGGCTGGCTGGTTTATTG
CTGATAAATCTGGAGCCGGTGAGCGTGGGTCTCGCGGTATCATTGCAGCACTGGGGCCAGATGGTAAGCC
CTCCCGTATCGTAGTTATCTACACGACGGGGAGTCAGGCAACTATGGATGAACGAAATAGACAGATCGCT
GAGATAGGTGCCTCACTGATTAAGCATTGGTAACTGTCAGACCAAGTTTACTCATATATACTTTAGATTG
ATTTAAAACTTCATTTTTAATTTAAAAGGATCTAGGTGAAGATCCTTTTTGATAATCTCATGACCAAAAT
CCCTTAACGTGAGTTTTCGTTCCACTGAGCGTCAGACCCCGTAGAAAAGATCAAAGGATCTTCTTGAGAT
CCTTTTTTTCTGCGCGTAATCTGCTGCTTGCAAACAAAAAAACCACCGCTACCAGCGGTGGTTTGTTTGC
CGGATCAAGAGCTACCAACTCTTTTTCCGAAGGTAACTGGCTTCAGCAGAGCGCAGATACCAAATACTGT
TCTTCTAGTGTAGCCGTAGTTAGGCCACCACTTCAAGAACTCTGTAGCACCGCCTACATACCTCGCTCTG
CTAATCCTGTTACCAGTGGCTGCTGCCAGTGGCGATAAGTCGTGTCTTACCGGGTTGGACTCAAGACGAT
AGTTACCGGATAAGGCGCAGCGGTCGGGCTGAACGGGGGGTTCGTGCACACAGCCCAGCTTGGAGCGAAC
GACCTACACCGAACTGAGATACCTACAGCGTGAGCTATGAGAAAGCGCCACGCTTCCCGAAGGGAGAAAG
GCGGACAGGTATCCGGTAAGCGGCAGGGTCGGAACAGGAGAGCGCACGAGGGAGCTTCCAGGGGGAAACG
CCTGGTATCTTTATAGTCCTGTCGGGTTTCGCCACCTCTGACTTGAGCGTCGATTTTTGTGATGCTCGTC
AGGGGGGCGGAGCCTATGGAAAAACGCCAGCAACGCGGCCTTTTTACGGTTCCTGGCCTTTTGCTGGCCT
TTTGCTCACATGTTCTTTCCTGCGTTATCCCCTGATTCTGTGGATAACCGTATTACCGCCTTTGAGTGAG
CTGATACCGCTCGCCGCAGCCGAACGACCGAGCGCAGCGAGTCAGTGAGCGAGGAAGCGGAAGAGCGCCC
AATACGCAAACCGCCTCTCCCCGCGCGTTGGCCGATTCATTAATGCAGCTGGCACGACAGGTTTCCCGAC
TGGAAAGCGGGCAGTGAGCGCAACGCAATTAATGTGAGTTAGCTCACTCATTAGGCACCCCAGGCTTTAC
ACTTTATGCTTCCGGCTCGTATGTTGTGTGGAATTGTGAGCGGATAACAATTTCACACAGGAAACAGCTA
TGACCATGATTACGCCAAGCGCGCAATTAACCCTCACTAAAGGGAACAAAAGCTGGAGCTCCGGATGCAA
GGGTTCGAATCCCTTAGCTCTCA
Features (pLannotate 1.2.2; 27 found; start..end, strand, type, name):
      1..350     +  promoter       MET17 promoter: S. cerevisiae MET17; expression is repressed by methionine; MET15; MET25
    372..722     +  CDS            CAPSD_BPMS2 (fragment): Experimental evidence at protein level: Swiss-Prot protein existence level 1. Acts as a translational repressor of viral replicase synthesis late in infection. This latter function is the result of capsid protein interaction with an RNA hairpin which contains the replicase ribosome-binding site. From Escherichia phage MS2 (Bacteriophage MS2).
    744..868     +  protein_bind   attR1: mutant version of attR; recombination site for the Gateway® LR reaction LR Clonase™
    893..923     +  promoter       lac UV5 promoter: E. coli lac promoter with an "up" mutation
    951..976     +  promoter       cat promoter (fragment): promoter of the E. coli cat gene encoding chloramphenicol acetyltransferase
    977..1657    +  CDS            CmR: chloramphenicol acetyltransferase confers resistance to chloramphenicol
   1814..1972    +  CDS            ccdA (fragment): CCDA_ECO57 - Also known as H, letA. Experimental evidence at protein level: Swiss-Prot protein existence level 1. Antitoxin component of a type II toxin-antitoxin (TA) system which inhibits the post-segregational killing (PSK) of plasmid-free cells, also referred to as a plasmid addiction system. Binds to and blocks the activity of CcdB; will also remove bound CcdB protein from the CcdB-GyrA complex by forming a CcdA-CcdB complex, a process termed rejuvenation. Functions as a transcriptional corepressor for the ccdAB operon, repression also requires CcdB (By similarity). From Escherichia coli
   1977..2282    +  CDS            ccdB: CcdB, a bacterial toxin that poisons DNA gyrase; ccdB; Plasmids containing the ccdB gene cannot be propagated in standard E. coli strains.
   2323..2447    -  protein_bind   attR2: mutant version of attR; recombination site for the Gateway® LR reaction LR Clonase™
   2575..2822    +  terminator     CYC1 terminator: S. cerevisiae CYC1; transcription terminator for CYC1
   2841..2859    -  promoter       T7 promoter: promoter for bacteriophage T7 RNA polymerase
   2867..3022    +  CDS            lacZα (fragment): LacZα fragment of β-galactosidase; lacZ fragment
   3026..3454    +  rep_origin     f1 ori (sequence partly withheld): f1 bacteriophage origin of replication; arrow indicates direction of (+) strand synthesis
   3482..3533    -  misc_feature   bom (fragment): basis of mobility region from pBR322
   3612..4415    -  CDS            URA3: orotidine-5'-phosphate decarboxylase, required for uracil biosynthesis; S. cerevisiae URA3; yeast auxotrophic marker, counterselectable with 5-fluoroorotic acid (5-FOA)
   4416..4631    -  promoter       URA3 promoter: S. cerevisiae URA3
   4639..4688    -  misc_feature   bom (fragment): basis of mobility region from pBR322
   4790..4825    -  CDS            rop (fragment): Rop protein, which maintains plasmids at low copy number; rop
   4893..5396    -  misc_feature   CEN/ARS: S. cerevisiae CEN6 centromere fused to an autonomously replicating sequence
   5433..5537    +  promoter       AmpR promoter: bla
   5538..6398    +  CDS            AmpR: β-lactamase; bla; confers resistance to ampicillin, carbenicillin, and related antibiotics
   6569..7157    +  rep_origin     ori: high-copy-number ColE1/pMB1/pBR322/pUC origin of replication
   7340..7432    +  CDS            lacI (fragment): lac repressor; lacI; The lac repressor binds to the lac operator to inhibit transcription in E. coli. This inhibition can be relieved by adding lactose or isopropyl-β-D-thiogalactopyranoside (IPTG).
   7445..7466    +  protein_bind   CAP binding site: CAP binding activates transcription in the presence of cAMP. E. coli catabolite activator protein
   7481..7511    +  promoter       lac promoter: promoter for the E. coli lac operon
   7519..7535    +  protein_bind   lac operator: The lac repressor binds to the lac operator to inhibit transcription in E. coli. This inhibition can be relieved by adding lactose or isopropyl-β-D-thiogalactopyranoside (IPTG). lac repressor encoded by lacI
   7580..7598    +  promoter       T3 promoter: promoter for bacteriophage T3 RNA polymerase
