[The description below was written by a language model from this plasmid's Addgene catalogue record and pLannotate feature annotations shown in this document.]
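Description:
plIVMD156 is a yeast expression Gateway destination vector built on the psh100 backbone for in vivo mRNA display in Saccharomyces cerevisiae. It is a low-copy centromeric shuttle plasmid: a CEN/ARS element and the URA3 auxotrophic marker (counterselectable with 5-FOA) provide maintenance and selection in yeast, while a high-copy ColE1/pUC-type origin and AmpR support propagation in E. coli. An f1 origin and remnants of a lacZα/lac promoter region flanked by T3 and T7 promoters are carried over from the parental cloning vector.

The expression unit is driven by the methionine-repressible MET25 (MET17) promoter and terminated by the CYC1 terminator. Downstream of the promoter lies the coding sequence for the bacteriophage MS2 coat protein (MCP), followed by a Gateway cassette bounded by attR1 and attR2 that contains a chloramphenicol resistance gene and the ccdB toxin. Because ccdB poisons DNA gyrase, the empty vector must be grown in a ccdB-tolerant strain. An LR reaction with an entry clone replaces the cassette with an open reading frame, allowing counterselection against unrecombined plasmid. According to the catalogue record, the cloning site is followed by a C-terminal His tag and an MS2 stem-loop in the 3'UTR. These were not annotated in the feature table, but would presumably fall in the unannotated interval between attR2 and the CYC1 terminator.

In the resulting design, each cloned protein is expressed as an MCP fusion whose coat protein moiety can bind the MS2 hairpin on its own transcript, physically linking protein to its encoding mRNA. Purified complexes can then be identified by next-generation sequencing, enabling large-scale proteomic assays from ORF libraries.
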