Addgene plasmid #160934: plIVMD156
Purpose: In vivo mRNA display Gateway Destination construct
Depositing lab: Saeed Tavazoie. Depositing organization: Columbia University. Publication: In vivo mRNA display enables large-scale proteomics by next generation sequencing. Oikonomou P, Salatino R, Tavazoie S. Proc Natl Acad Sci U S A. 2020 Oct 9. pii: 2002650117. doi: 10.1073/pnas.2002650117. PubMed 33037152.
Backbone
  Vector backbone: psh100
  Backbone size w/o insert (bp): 6000
  Vector type: Yeast Expression
  Selectable markers: URA3
Growth in bacteria
  Bacterial resistance: Chloramphenicol and Ampicillin, 25 & 100 μg/mL
  Growth temperature: 37°C
  Growth strain: ccdB Survival
  Copy number: Unknown
Gene/Insert
  Gene/Insert name: MCP-Gateway cloning site-HIS tag, 3'UTR MS2 Stem Loop (alt name: MS2 coat protein, MS2 hairpin)
  Species: S. cerevisiae (budding yeast)
  Insert size (bp): 1700
  Promoter: MET25
  Tag / fusion protein: HIS tag, 3'UTR MS2 Stem Loop (C terminal on insert)
  Cloning method: Gibson Cloning
  Sequencing primers: 5′ TAGATACAATTCTATTACCCCCATCCATACTCT; 3′ GTAAGCGTGACATAACTAATTACATGACTCGAG
Terms and licenses: Academic/Nonprofit Terms; Industry Terms: Not Available to Industry
How to cite: plIVMD156 was a gift from Saeed Tavazoie (Addgene plasmid # 160934 ; http://n2t.net/addgene:160934 ; RRID:Addgene_160934)
